Addgene plasmid #103760: LSB-hsa-miR-96-3p
Purpose: Used to sense miRNA activity using fluorescence based tools. hsa-miR-96-3p target in 3' UTR of of mKate. miRNA activity can be measured by the repression of mKate2 relative to EBFP2 fluorescent proteins . Plasmid is inherently unstable; please see Depositor Comments
Depositing lab: Ron Weiss. Depositing organization: Massachusetts Institute of Technology. Publication: A mixed antagonistic/synergistic miRNA repression model enables accurate predictions of multi-input miRNA sensor activity. Gam JJ, Babb J, Weiss R. Nat Commun. 2018 Jun 22;9(1):2430. doi: 10.1038/s41467-018-04575-0. PubMed 29934631.
Backbone
  Vector backbone: Low Sensor Backbone (LSB)
  Vector type: Mammalian Expression, Synthetic Biology
Growth in bacteria
  Bacterial resistance: Ampicillin and Kanamycin, 100 & 50 μg/mL
  Growth temperature: 30°C
  Growth strain: NEB Stable
  Copy number: High Copy
Gene/Insert
  Gene/Insert name: hsa-miR-96-3p target
  Species: H. sapiens (human)
  Entrez Gene: MIR96 (a.k.a. DFNA50, MIRN96, hsa-mir-96, miR-96, miRNA96)
  Promoter: EF-1a
  Cloning method: Gibson Cloning
Terms and licenses: Academic/Nonprofit Terms; Industry Terms: Not Available to Industry
Depositor comments: Please note that this plasmid is inherently unstable due to a repeating poly A element. We recommend performing a diagnostic digest on multiple colonies upon receipt. The depositors would like to note the presence of several discrepancies between the depositor sequence and physical plasmid sequence. In particular, the sequences upstream and downstream of the puromycin coding region have 10 bp insertions which do not affect the ability to perform puromycin selection. The sequences for those regions within the physical plasmids are as follows: Upstream of Puro: GAATTCGACCGCCTGTCTCAAGGTGCCACC; Downstream of Puro: GCTTTGAGACTACGCGTGAATTCACTCCTC. Please contact if you are interested in this plasmid prior to placing an order.
How to cite: LSB-hsa-miR-96-3p was a gift from Ron Weiss (Addgene plasmid # 103760 ; http://n2t.net/addgene:103760 ; RRID:Addgene_103760)
