[The description below was written by a language model from this plasmid's Addgene catalogue record and pLannotate feature annotations shown in this document.]
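Description:
LSB-hsa-miR-96-3p is an 11 kb mammalian expression plasmid built on the Low Sensor Backbone (LSB) and designed as a two-colour fluorescent sensor of microRNA activity. It is propagated in E. coli from a high-copy ColE1/pUC-type origin. It carries both a β-lactamase gene (ampicillin resistance) and an aminoglycoside phosphotransferase gene (kanamycin resistance), and the record lists selection with both antibiotics.

The payload consists of two parallel transcription units with the same architecture. Each has a human EF-1α core promoter with its intron A, a fluorescent protein coding sequence flanked by Gateway attB1/attB2 sites (with attB4 upstream of the promoter, reflecting assembly from Gateway-derived modules), and a rabbit β-globin 3' region with polyadenylation signal. The first unit encodes the red protein mKate2 and, according to the record, carries a target site for human miR-96-3p in its 3' UTR. This target is not annotated in the feature table. The second unit encodes the blue protein EBFP2 and has no miRNA target, so it serves as an internal reference for plasmid delivery and expression. In transfected cells, miR-96-3p activity represses mKate2 and is measured as the drop in red relative to blue fluorescence.

A puromycin N-acetyltransferase gene followed by a third β-globin poly(A) signal allows puromycin selection in mammalian cells, although the table annotates no dedicated promoter for it. The depositor notes that the repeated poly(A) elements make the plasmid inherently unstable. The depositor also notes small insertions flanking the puromycin coding region in the physical plasmid relative to the deposited sequence, which are reported not to affect selection.
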