Features (pLannotate 1.2.2; 28 found; start..end, strand, type, name):
     87..675     -  rep_origin     ori: high-copy-number ColE1/pMB1/pBR322/pUC origin of replication
    846..1706    -  CDS            AmpR: β-lactamase; bla; confers resistance to ampicillin, carbenicillin, and related antibiotics
   1707..1778    -  promoter       AmpR promoter: bla
   1857..2456    +  CDS            PuroR: puromycin N-acetyltransferase; pac from Streptomyces alboniger; confers resistance to puromycin
   2461..2541    +  CDS            HBB (fragment): HBB_PONPY - Experimental evidence at transcript level: Swiss-Prot protein existence level 2. Involved in oxygen transport from the lung to the various peripheral tissues. From Pongo pygmaeus (Bornean orangutan).
   2612..2667    +  polyA_signal   β-globin poly(A) signal: rabbit β-globin polyadenylation signal (Gil and Proudfoot, 1987)
   3646..3666    +  protein_bind   attB4: mutant version of attB; core recombination site for the Gateway® BP reaction BP Clonase™
   3734..3945    +  promoter       EF-1α core promoter: core promoter for human elongation factor EF-1α
   3946..4884    +  intron         EF-1α intron A: intron upstream of the start codon of human EF-1α
   4911..4931    +  protein_bind   attB1: mutant version of attB; core recombination site for the Gateway® BP reaction BP Clonase™
   4951..5646    +  CDS            mKate2: mKate2 is a basic (constitutively fluorescent) red fluorescent protein published in 2009, derived from Entacmaea quadricolor. It is reported to be a rapidly-maturing monomer with moderate acid sensitivity.
   5666..5690    -  protein_bind   attB2: mutant version of attB; recombination site for the Gateway® BP reaction BP Clonase™
   5771..5908    +  CDS            HBB_SCICA (fragment): Experimental evidence at protein level: Swiss-Prot protein existence level 1. Involved in oxygen transport from the lung to the various peripheral tissues. From Sciurus carolinensis (Eastern gray squirrel).
   5979..6034    +  polyA_signal   β-globin poly(A) signal: rabbit β-globin polyadenylation signal (Gil and Proudfoot, 1987)
   6418..6443    +  misc_feature   SA: splice acceptor site
   7115..7135    +  protein_bind   attB4: mutant version of attB; core recombination site for the Gateway® BP reaction BP Clonase™
   7203..7414    +  promoter       EF-1α core promoter: core promoter for human elongation factor EF-1α
   7415..8353    +  intron         EF-1α intron A: intron upstream of the start codon of human EF-1α
   8380..8400    +  protein_bind   attB1: mutant version of attB; core recombination site for the Gateway® BP reaction BP Clonase™
   8411..9127    +  CDS            EBFP2: EBFP2 is a basic (constitutively fluorescent) blue fluorescent protein published in 2007, derived from Aequorea victoria. It is reported to be a rapidly-maturing monomer with moderate acid sensitivity.
   9135..9159    -  protein_bind   attB2: mutant version of attB; recombination site for the Gateway® BP reaction BP Clonase™
   9163..9243    +  CDS            HBB (fragment): HBB_PONPY - Experimental evidence at transcript level: Swiss-Prot protein existence level 2. Involved in oxygen transport from the lung to the various peripheral tissues. From Pongo pygmaeus (Bornean orangutan).
   9314..9369    +  polyA_signal   β-globin poly(A) signal: rabbit β-globin polyadenylation signal (Gil and Proudfoot, 1987)
   9752..9774    -  protein_bind   lac operator (fragment): The lac repressor binds to the lac operator to inhibit transcription in E. coli. This inhibition can be relieved by adding lactose or isopropyl-β-D-thiogalactopyranoside (IPTG). lac repressor encoded by lacI
   9778..9808    -  promoter       lac promoter: promoter for the E. coli lac operon
   9823..9844    -  protein_bind   CAP binding site: CAP binding activates transcription in the presence of cAMP. E. coli catabolite activator protein
   9857..9896    -  CDS            lacI (fragment): lac repressor; lacI; The lac repressor binds to the lac operator to inhibit transcription in E. coli. This inhibition can be relieved by adding lactose or isopropyl-β-D-thiogalactopyranoside (IPTG).
  10069..10878   +  CDS            KanR: aminoglycoside phosphotransferase; aph(3')-Ia; confers resistance to kanamycin in bacteria or G418 (Geneticin®) in eukaryotes
>Addgene plasmid #103760 | LSB-hsa-miR-96-3p | depositor full sequence | sequence record 196568 | Full Sequence
AATTGAGGGGATAACGCAGGAAAGAACATGTGAGCAAAAGGCCAGCAAAAGGCCAGGAACCGTAAAAAGG
CCGCGTTGCTGGCGTTTTTCCATAGGCTCCGCCCCCCTGACGAGCATCACAAAAATCGACGCTCAAGTCA
GAGGTGGCGAAACCCGACAGGACTATAAAGATACCAGGCGTTTCCCCCTGGAAGCTCCCTCGTGCGCTCT
CCTGTTCCGACCCTGCCGCTTACCGGATACCTGTCCGCCTTTCTCCCTTCGGGAAGCGTGGCGCTTTCTC
ATAGCTCACGCTGTAGGTATCTCAGTTCGGTGTAGGTCGTTCGCTCCAAGCTGGGCTGTGTGCACGAACC
CCCCGTTCAGCCCGACCGCTGCGCCTTATCCGGTAACTATCGTCTTGAGTCCAACCCGGTAAGACACGAC
TTATCGCCACTGGCAGCAGCCACTGGTAACAGGATTAGCAGAGCGAGGTATGTAGGCGGTGCTACAGAGT
TCTTGAAGTGGTGGCCTAACTACGGCTACACTAGAAGAACAGTATTTGGTATCTGCGCTCTGCTGAAGCC
AGTTACCTTCGGAAAAAGAGTTGGTAGCTCTTGATCCGGCAAACAAACCACCGCTGGTAGCGGTGGTTTT
TTTGTTTGCAAGCAGCAGATTACGCGCAGAAAAAAAGGATCTCAAGAAGATCCTTTGATCTTTTCTACGG
GGTCTGACGCTCAGTGGAACGAAAACTCACGTTAAGGGATTTTGGTCATGAGATTATCAAAAAGGATCTT
CACCTAGATCCTTTTAAATTAAAAATGAAGTTTTAAATCAATCTAAAGTATATATGAGTAAACTTGGTCT
GACAGTTACCAATGCTTAATCAGTGAGGCACCTATCTCAGCGATCTGTCTATTTCGTTCATCCATAGTTG
CCTGACTCCCCGTCGTGTAGATAACTACGATACGGGAGGGCTTACCATCTGGCCCCAGTGCTGCAATGAT
ACCGCGAGAACCACGCTCACCGGCTCCAGATTTATCAGCAATAAACCAGCCAGCCGGAAGGGCCGAGCGC
AGAAGTGGTCCTGCAACTTTATCCGCCTCCATCCAGTCTATTAATTGTTGCCGGGAAGCTAGAGTAAGTA
GTTCGCCAGTTAATAGTTTGCGCAACGTTGTTGCCATTGCTACAGGCATCGTGGTGTCACGCTCGTCGTT
TGGTATGGCTTCATTCAGCTCCGGTTCCCAACGATCAAGGCGAGTTACATGATCCCCCATGTTGTGCAAA
AAAGCGGTTAGCTCCTTCGGTCCTCCGATCGTTGTCAGAAGTAAGTTGGCCGCAGTGTTATCACTCATGG
TTATGGCAGCACTGCATAATTCTCTTACTGTCATGCCATCCGTAAGATGCTTTTCTGTGACTGGTGAGTA
CTCAACCAAGTCATTCTGAGAATAGTGTATGCGGCGACCGAGTTGCTCTTGCCCGGCGTCAATACGGGAT
AATACCGCGCCACATAGCAGAACTTTAAAAGTGCTCATCATTGGAAAACGTTCTTCGGGGCGAAAACTCT
CAAGGATCTTACCGCTGTTGAGATCCAGTTCGATGTAACCCACTCGTGCACCCAACTGATCTTCAGCATC
TTTTACTTTCACCAGCGTTTCTGGGTGAGCAAAAACAGGAAGGCAAAATGCCGCAAAAAAGGGAATAAGG
GCGACACGGAAATGTTGAATACTCATACTCTTCCTTTTTCAATATTATTGAAGCATTTATCAGGGTTATT
GTCTCATGAGCGGATACATATTTGAATGTAGCTCCGAATTTCTCGAGGGCTTGTCGACGACGGCGGTCTC
CGTCGTCAGGATCATGAATTCGACCCGCCTGCCACCATGACCGAGTACAAGCCCACGGTGCGCCTCGCCA
CCCGCGACGACGTCCCCCGGGCCGTACGCACCCTCGCCGCCGCGTTCGCCGACTACCCCGCCACGCGCCA
CACCGTCGACCCGGACCGCCACATCGAGCGGGTCACCGAGCTGCAAGAACTCTTCCTCACGCGCGTCGGG
CTCGACATCGGCAAGGTGTGGGTCGCGGACGACGGCGCCGCGGTGGCGGTCTGGACCACGCCGGAGAGCG
TCGAAGCGGGGGCGGTGTTCGCCGAGATCGGCCCGCGCATGGCCGAGTTGAGCGGTTCCCGGCTGGCCGC
GCAGCAACAGATGGAAGGCCTCCTGGCGCCGCACCGGCCCAAGGAGCCCGCGTGGTTCCTGGCCACCGTC
GGCGTCTCGCCCGACCACCAGGGCAAGGGTCTGGGCAGCGCCGTCGTGCTCCCCGGAGTGGAGGCGGCCG
AGCGCGCCGGGGTGCCCGCCTTCCTGGAGACATCCGCGCCCCGCAACCTCCCCTTCTACGAGCGGCTCGG
CTTCACCGTCACCGCCGACGTCGAGGTGCCCGAAGGACCGCGCACCTGGTGCATGACCCGCAAGCCCGGT
GCCTGATACGCGTGAATTCACTCCTCAGGTGCAGGCTGCCTATCAGAAGGTGGTGGCTGGTGTGGCCAAT
GCCCTGGCTCACAAATACCACTGAGATCTTTTTCCCTCTGCCAAAAATTATGGGGACATCATGAAGCCCC
TTGAGCATCTGACTTCTGGCTAATAAAGGAAATTTATTTTCATTGCAATAGTGTGTTGGAATTTTTTGTG
TCTCTCACTCGGAAGGACATATGGGAGGGCAAATCATTTAAAACATCAGAATGAGTATTTGGTTTAGAGT
TTGGCAACATATGCCCATATGCTGGCTGCCATGAACAAAGGTTGGCTATAAAGAGGTCATCAGTATATGA
AACAGCCCCCTGCTGTCCATTCCTTATTCCATAGAAAAGCCTTGACTTGAGGTTAGATTTTTTTTATATT
TTGTTTTGTGTTATTTTTTTCTTTAACATCCCTAAAATTTTCCTTACATGTTTTACTAGCCAGATTTTTC
CTCCTCTCCTGACTACTCCCAGTCATAGCTGTCCCTCTTCTCTTATGGAGATCCCTCGACCTGCAGCCCA
AGCTTGAATTCTCTAGAATTACCCTGTTATCCCTATGCTTGGTTTACCGAGCTCTTATTGGTTTTCAAAC
TTCATTGACTGTGCCCAACGCGCCTGGGAGCTCACGGGGACAGCCCCCCCCCAAAGCCCCCAGGGATGTA
ATTACGTCCCTCCCCCGCTAGGGGGCAGCAGCGAGCCGCCCGGGGCTCCGCTCCGGTCCGGCGCTCCCCC
CGCATCCCCGAGCCGGCAGCGTGCGGGGACAGCCCGGGCACGGGGAAGGTGGCACGGGATCGCTTTCCTC
TGAACGCTTCTCGCTGCTCTTTGAGCCTGCAGACACCTGGGGGGATACGGGGAAAAAGCTAGGCTGAAAG
ACCGGTTCTTAGAATGACACGCGCCTGGGAGCTCACGGGGACAGCCCCCCCCCAAAGCCCCCAGGGATGT
AATTACGTCCCTCCCCCGCTAGGGGGCAGCAGCGAGCCGCCCGGGGCTCCGCTCCGGTCCGGCGCTCCCC
CCGCATCCCCGAGCCGGCAGCGTGCGGGGACAGCCCGGGCACGGGGAAGGTGGCACGGGATCGCTTTCCT
CTGAACGCTTCTCGCTGCTCTTTGAGCCTGCAGACACCTGGGGGGATACGGGGAAAAAGCTAACTTCTGA
GACGACAACTTTGTATAGAAAAGTTGGCTCCGAATTCGCCCTTGACAGCAGAGATCCAGTTTGGTTAATT
AATTGGCTCCGGTGCCCGTCAGTGGGCAGAGCGCACATCGCCCACAGTCCCCGAGAAGTTGTGGGGAGGG
GTCGGCAATTGAACCGGTGCCTAGAGAAGGTGGCGCGGGGTAAACTGGGAAAGTGATGTCGTGTACTGGC
TCCGCCTTTTTCCCGAGGGTGGGGGAGAACCGTATATAAGTGCAGTAGTCGCCGTGAACGTTCTTTTTCG
CAACGGGTTTGCCGCCAGAACACAGGTAAGTGCCGTGTGTGGTTCCCGCGGGCCTGGCCTCTTTACGGGT
TATGGCCCTTGCGTGCCTTGAATTACTTCCACCTGGCTGCAGTACGTGATTCTTGATCCCGAGCTTCGGG
TTGGAAGTGGGTGGGAGAGTTCGAGGCCTTGCGCTTAAGGAGCCCCTTCGCCTCGTGCTTGAGTTGAGGC
CTGGCCTGGGCGCTGGGGCCGCCGCGTGCGAATCTGGTGGCACCTTCGCGCCTGTCTCGCTGCTTTCGAT
AAGTCTCTAGCCATTTAAAATTTTTGATGACCTGCTGCGACGCTTTTTTTCTGGCAAGATAGTCTTGTAA
ATGCGGGCCAAGATCTGCACACTGGTATTTCGGTTTTTGGGGCCGCGGGCGGCGACGGGGCCCGTGCGTC
CCAGCGCACATGTTCGGCGAGGCGGGGCCTGCGAGCGCGGCCACCGAGAATCGGACGGGGGTAGTCTCAA
GCTGGCCGGCCTGCTCTGGTGCCTGGCCTCGCGCCGCCGTGTATCGCCCCGCCCTGGGCGGCAAGGCTGG
CCCGGTCGGCACCAGTTGCGTGAGCGGAAAGATGGCCGCTTCCCGGCCCTGCTGCAGGGAGCTCAAAATG
GAGGACGCGGCGCTCGGGAGAGCGGGCGGGTGAGTCACCCACACAAAGGAAAAGGGCCTTTCCGTCCTCA
GCCGTCGCTTCATGTGACTCCACGGAGTACCGGGCGCCGTCCAGGCACCTCGATTAGTTCTCGAGCTTTT
GGAGTACGTCGTCTTTAGGTTGGGGGGAGGGGTTTTATGCGATGGAGTTTCCCCACACTGAGTGGGTGGA
GACTGAAGTTAGGCCAGCTTGGCACTTGATGTAATTCTCCTTGGAATTTGCCCTTTTTGAGTTTGGATCT
TGGTTCATTCTCAAGCCTCAGACAGTGGTTCAAAGTTTTTTTCTTCCATTTCAGGTGTCGTGAGAAGGGC
GAATTCGACCCAAGTTTGTACAAAAAAGCAGGCTGGATCCAGGTGCCACCATGGTGAGCGAGCTGATTAA
GGAGAACATGCACATGAAGCTGTACATGGAGGGCACCGTGAACAACCACCACTTCAAGTGCACATCCGAG
GGCGAAGGCAAGCCCTACGAGGGCACCCAGACCATGAGAATCAAGGCGGTCGAGGGCGGCCCTCTCCCCT
TCGCCTTCGACATCCTGGCTACCAGCTTCATGTACGGCAGCAAAACCTTCATCAACCACACCCAGGGCAT
CCCCGACTTCTTTAAGCAGTCCTTCCCCGAGGGCTTCACATGGGAGAGAGTCACCACATACGAAGATGGG
GGCGTGCTGACCGCTACCCAGGACACCAGCCTCCAGGACGGCTGCCTCATCTACAACGTCAAGATCAGAG
GGGTGAACTTCCCATCCAACGGCCCTGTGATGCAGAAGAAAACACTCGGCTGGGAGGCCTCCACCGAGAC
ACTGTACCCCGCTGACGGCGGCCTGGAAGGCAGAGCCGACATGGCCCTGAAGCTCGTGGGCGGGGGCCAC
CTGATCTGCAACCTTAAGACCACATACAGATCCAAGAAACCCGCTAAGAACCTCAAGATGCCCGGCGTCT
ACTATGTGGACAGGAGACTGGAAAGAATCAAGGAGGCCGACAAAGAGACATACGTCGAGCAGCACGAGGT
GGCTGTGGCCAGATACTGCGACCTCCCTAGCAAACTGGGGCACAAACTTAATTGAGAATTCTACCACCCA
GCTTTCTTGTACAAAGTGGTACGTCTCAAGACCAGAGGTCTCTGCTTTCCCCGCGCATATTGGCACTGCA
CATGATTCATATTGGCACTGCACATGATTCATATTGGCACTGCACATGATTCATATTGGCACTGCACATG
ATTCAACCAGAAGAGACCTGTGCTTCACTCCTCAGGTGCAGGCTGCCTATCAGAAGGTGGTGGCTGGTGT
GGCCAATGCCCTGGCTCACAAATACCACTGAGATCTTTTTCCCTCTGCCAAAAATTATGGGGACATCATG
AAGCCCCTTGAGCATCTGACTTCTGGCTAATAAAGGAAATTTATTTTCATTGCAATAGTGTGTTGGAATT
TTTTGTGTCTCTCACTCGGAAGGACATATGGGAGGGCAAATCATTTAAAACATCAGAATGAGTATTTGGT
TTAGAGTTTGGCAACATATGCCCATATGCTGGCTGCCATGAACAAAGGTTGGCTATAAAGAGGTCATCAG
TATATGAAACAGCCCCCTGCTGTCCATTCCTTATTCCATAGAAAAGCCTTGACTTGAGGTTAGATTTTTT
TTATATTTTGTTTTGTGTTATTTTTTTCTTTAACATCCCTAAAATTTTCCTTACATGTTTTACTAGCCAG
ATTTTTCCTCCTCTCCTGACTACTCCCAGTCATAGCTGTCCCTCTTCTCTTATGGAGATCCCGAGCGGTG
CGTTTTTATGCTTGTAGTATTGTATAATGTTTTTAAGATCCAAGCTTCTGACCTCTTCTCTTCCTCCCAC
AGGGCCTCGAGACAATTGCATCGATGGTACCAGTGAAAGTCTGCAATGAATTCGAGTTGGCGCGCCTGTC
ATTCTAAATCTCTCTTTCAGCCTAAAGCTTTTTCCCCGTATCCCCCCAGGTGTCTGCAGGCTCAAAGAGC
AGCGAGAAGCGTTCAGAGGAAAGCGATCCCGTGCCACCTTCCCCGTGCCCGGGCTGTCCCCGCACGCTGC
CGGCTCGGGGATGCGGGGGGAGCGCCGGACCGGAGCGGAGCCCCGGGCGGCTCGCTGCTGCCCCCTAGCG
GGGGAGGGACGTAATTACATCCCTGGGGGCTTTGGGAGGGGGCTGTCCCCGTGAGCTCCCAGGCGCGCCT
GTCATTCTAAATCTCTCTTTCAGCCTAAAGCTTTTTCCCCGTATCCCCCCAGGTGTCTGCAGGCTCAAAG
AGCAGCGAGAAGCGTTCAGAGGAAAGCGATCCCGTGCCACCTTCCCCGTGCCCGGGCTGTCCCCGCACGC
TGCCGGCTCGGGGATGCGGGGGGAGCGCCGGACCGGAGCGGAGCCCCGGGCGGCTCGCTGCTGCCCCCTA
GCGGGGGAGGGACGTAATTACATCCCTGGGGGCTTTGGGGGGGGGCTGTCCCCGTGAGCTCCCAGGCGCG
CCAACTCGGTACCGTATCGATGTCGACGTTAACGCTAGTGATATCAACTTTGTATAGAAAAGTTGGCTCC
GAATTCGCCCTTGACAGCAGAGATCCAGTTTGGTTAATTAATTGGCTCCGGTGCCCGTCAGTGGGCAGAG
CGCACATCGCCCACAGTCCCCGAGAAGTTGTGGGGAGGGGTCGGCAATTGAACCGGTGCCTAGAGAAGGT
GGCGCGGGGTAAACTGGGAAAGTGATGTCGTGTACTGGCTCCGCCTTTTTCCCGAGGGTGGGGGAGAACC
GTATATAAGTGCAGTAGTCGCCGTGAACGTTCTTTTTCGCAACGGGTTTGCCGCCAGAACACAGGTAAGT
GCCGTGTGTGGTTCCCGCGGGCCTGGCCTCTTTACGGGTTATGGCCCTTGCGTGCCTTGAATTACTTCCA
CCTGGCTGCAGTACGTGATTCTTGATCCCGAGCTTCGGGTTGGAAGTGGGTGGGAGAGTTCGAGGCCTTG
CGCTTAAGGAGCCCCTTCGCCTCGTGCTTGAGTTGAGGCCTGGCCTGGGCGCTGGGGCCGCCGCGTGCGA
ATCTGGTGGCACCTTCGCGCCTGTCTCGCTGCTTTCGATAAGTCTCTAGCCATTTAAAATTTTTGATGAC
CTGCTGCGACGCTTTTTTTCTGGCAAGATAGTCTTGTAAATGCGGGCCAAGATCTGCACACTGGTATTTC
GGTTTTTGGGGCCGCGGGCGGCGACGGGGCCCGTGCGTCCCAGCGCACATGTTCGGCGAGGCGGGGCCTG
CGAGCGCGGCCACCGAGAATCGGACGGGGGTAGTCTCAAGCTGGCCGGCCTGCTCTGGTGCCTGGCCTCG
CGCCGCCGTGTATCGCCCCGCCCTGGGCGGCAAGGCTGGCCCGGTCGGCACCAGTTGCGTGAGCGGAAAG
ATGGCCGCTTCCCGGCCCTGCTGCAGGGAGCTCAAAATGGAGGACGCGGCGCTCGGGAGAGCGGGCGGGT
GAGTCACCCACACAAAGGAAAAGGGCCTTTCCGTCCTCAGCCGTCGCTTCATGTGACTCCACGGAGTACC
GGGCGCCGTCCAGGCACCTCGATTAGTTCTCGAGCTTTTGGAGTACGTCGTCTTTAGGTTGGGGGGAGGG
GTTTTATGCGATGGAGTTTCCCCACACTGAGTGGGTGGAGACTGAAGTTAGGCCAGCTTGGCACTTGATG
TAATTCTCCTTGGAATTTGCCCTTTTTGAGTTTGGATCTTGGTTCATTCTCAAGCCTCAGACAGTGGTTC
AAAGTTTTTTTCTTCCATTTCAGGTGTCGTGAGAAGGGCGAATTCGACCCAAGTTTGTACAAAAAAGCAG
GCTCGCCACCATGGTGAGCAAGGGCGAGGAGCTGTTCACCGGGGTGGTGCCCATCCTGGTCGAGCTGGAC
GGCGACGTAAACGGCCACAAGTTCAGCGTGAGGGGCGAGGGCGAGGGCGATGCCACCAACGGCAAGCTGA
CCCTGAAGTTCATCTGCACCACCGGCAAGCTGCCCGTGCCCTGGCCCACCCTCGTGACCACCCTGAGCCA
CGGCGTGCAGTGCTTCGCCCGCTACCCCGACCACATGAAGCAGCACGACTTCTTCAAGTCCGCCATGCCC
GAAGGCTACGTCCAGGAGCGCACCATCTTCTTCAAGGACGACGGCACCTACAAGACCCGCGCCGAGGTGA
AGTTCGAGGGCGACACCCTAGTGAACCGCATCGAGCTGAAGGGCGTCGACTTCAAGGAGGACGGCAACAT
CCTGGGGCACAAGCTGGAGTACAACTTCAACAGCCACAACATCTATATCATGGCCGTCAAGCAGAAGAAC
GGCATCAAGGTGAACTTCAAGATCCGCCACAACGTGGAGGACGGCAGCGTGCAGCTCGCCGACCACTACC
AGCAGAACACCCCCATCGGCGACGGCCCCGTGCTGCTGCCCGACAGCCACTACCTGAGCACCCAGTCCGT
GCTGAGCAAAGACCCCAACGAGAAGCGCGATCACATGGTCCTGCTGGAGTTCCGCACCGCCGCCGGGATC
ACTCTCGGCATGGACGAGCTGTACAAGTAATACCACCCAGCTTTCTTGTACAAAGTGGTACGCGTGAATT
CACTCCTCAGGTGCAGGCTGCCTATCAGAAGGTGGTGGCTGGTGTGGCCAATGCCCTGGCTCACAAATAC
CACTGAGATCTTTTTCCCTCTGCCAAAAATTATGGGGACATCATGAAGCCCCTTGAGCATCTGACTTCTG
GCTAATAAAGGAAATTTATTTTCATTGCAATAGTGTGTTGGAATTTTTTGTGTCTCTCACTCGGAAGGAC
ATATGGGAGGGCAAATCATTTAAAACATCAGAATGAGTATTTGGTTTAGAGTTTGGCAACATATGCCCAT
ATGCTGGCTGCCATGAACAAAGGTTGGCTATAAAGAGGTCATCAGTATATGAAACAGCCCCCTGCTGTCC
ATTCCTTATTCCATAGAAAAGCCTTGACTTGAGGTTAGATTTTTTTTATATTTTGTTTTGTGTTATTTTT
TTCTTTAACATCCCTAAAATTTTCCTTACATGTTTTACTAGCCAGATTTTTCCTCCTCTCCTGACTACTC
CCAGTCATAGCTGTCCCTCTTCTCTTATGGAGATCCCTCGACCTGCAGCCCAAGCTTGGCGTAATCATGG
TCATAGCTGTTTCCTGTGTGAAATTGTTATCCGCTCACAATTCCACACAACATACGAGCCGGAAGCATAA
AGTGTAAAGCCTGGGGTGCCTAATGAGTGAGCTAACTCACATTAATTGCGTTGCGCTCACTGCCCGCTTT
CCAGTCGGGAAACCTGTCGTGCCAGCGGATCGACAGTACTAAGCTTGGTCTAATACCCAATCTCTCGTCT
TATCCAGATGTTTTATACGCCTCTGGCCCGTGTCTCAAAATCTCTGATGTTACATTGCACAAGATAAAAT
AATATCATCATGAACAATAAAACTGTCTGCTTACATAAACAGTAATACAAGGGGTGTTATGAGCCATATT
CAACGGGAAACGTCGAGGCCGCGATTAAATTCCAACATGGATGCTGATTTATATGGGTATAAATGGGCTC
GCGATAATGTCGGGCAATCAGGTGCGACAATCTATCGCTTGTATGGGAAGCCCGATGCGCCAGAGTTGTT
TCTGAAACATGGCAAAGGTAGCGTTGCCAATGATGTTACAGATGAGATGGTCAGACTAAACTGGCTGACG
GAATTTATGCCTCTTCCGACCATCAAGCATTTTATCCGTACTCCTGATGATGCATGGTTACTCACCACTG
CGATCCCCGGAAAAACAGCATTCCAGGTATTAGAAGAATATCCTGATTCAGGTGAAAATATTGTTGATGC
GCTGGCAGTGTTCCTGCGCCGGTTGCATTCGATTCCTGTTTGTAATTGTCCTTTTAACAGCGATCGCGTA
TTTCGTCTCGCTCAGGCGCAATCACGAATGAATAACGGTTTGGTTGATGCGAGTGATTTTGATGACGAGC
GTAATGGCTGGCCTGTTGAACAAGTCTGGAAAGAAATGCATAAACTTTTGCCATTCTCACCGGATTCAGT
CGTCACTCATGGTGATTTCTCACTTGATAACCTTATTTTTGACGAGGGGAAATTAATAGGTTGTATTGAT
GTTGGACGAGTCGGAATCGCAGACCGATACCAGGATCTTGCCATCCTATGGAACTGCCTCGGTGAGTTTT
CTCCTTCATTACAGAAACGGCTTTTTCAAAAATATGGTATTGATAATCCTGATATGAATAAATTGCAGTT
TCATTTGATGCTCGATGAGTTTTTCTAATCAGAATTGGTTAATTGGTTGTAACACTGGCAGAGCATTACG
CTGACTTGACGGGACGGCGCAAGCTCATGACCAAAATCCCTTAACGTGAGTTACGCGTCGTTCCACTGAG
CGTCAGAGGTATCACTAGTATTACAGAGGTAAGTTATAACAGTCGCCTAACCC
