>Addgene plasmid #103760 | LSB-hsa-miR-96-3p | depositor partial sequence | sequence record 196569 | hsa-miR-96-3p target
CATATTGGCACTGCACATGATT
